>Addgene plasmid #139874 | pBEL1324 | addgene full sequence | sequence record 309616 | Addgene NGS Result
AGAGGCGGTTTGCGTATTGGGCGCCAGGGTGGTTTTTCTTTTCACCAGTGAGACGGGCAACAGCTGATTG
CCCTTCACCGCCTGGCCCTGAGAGAGTTGCAGCAAGCGGTCCACGCTGGTTTGCCCCAGCAGGCGAAAAT
CCTGTTTGATGGTGGTTAACGGCGGGATATAACATGAGCTGTCTTCGGTATCGTCGTATCCCACTACCGA
GATATCCGCACCAACGCGCAGCCCGGACTCGGTAATGGCGCGCATTGCGCCCAGCGCCATCTGATCGTTG
GCAACCAGCATCGCAGTGGGAACGATGCCCTCATTCAGCATTTGCATGGTTTGTTGAAAACCGGACATGG
CACTCCAGTCGCCTTCCCGTTCCGCTATCGGCTGAATTTGATTGCGAGTGAGATATTTATGCCAGCCAGC
CAGACGCAGACGCGCCGAGACAGAACTTAATGGGCCCGCTAACAGCGCGATTTGCTGGTGACCCAATGCG
ACCAGATGCTCCACGCCCAGTCGCGTACCGTCTTCATGGGAGAAAATAATACTGTTGATGGGTGTCTGGT
CAGAGACATCAAGAAATAACGCCGGAACATTAGTGCAGGCAGCTTCCACAGCAATGGCATCCTGGTCATC
CAGCGGATAGTTAATGATCAGCCCACTGACGCGTTGCGCGAGAAGATTGTGCACCGCCGCTTTACAGGCT
TCGACGCCGCTTCGTTCTACCATCGACACCACCACGCTGGCACCCAGTTGATCGGCGCGAGATTTAATCG
CCGCGACAATTTGCGACGGCGCGTGCAGGGCCAGACTGGAGGTGGCAACGCCAATCAGCAACGACTGTTT
GCCCGCCAGTTGTTGTGCCACGCGGTTGGGAATGTAATTCAGCTCCGCCATCGCCGCTTCCACTTTTTCC
CGCGTTTTCGCAGAAACGTGGCTGGCCTGGTTCACCACGCGGGAAACGGTCTGATAAGAGACACCGGCAT
ACTCTGCGACATCGTATAACGTTACTGGTTTCACATTCACCACCCTGAATTGACTCTCTTCCGGGCGCTA
TCATGCCATACCGCGAAAGGTTTTGCGCCATTCGATGGTGTCCGGGATCTCGACGCTCTCCCTTATGCGA
CTCCTGCATTAGGAAGCAGCCCAGTAGTAGGTTGAGGCCGTTGAGCACCGCCGCCGCAAGGAATGGTGCA
TGCAAGGAGATGGCGCCCAACAGTCCCCCGGCCACGGGGCCTGCCACCATACCCACGCCGAAACAAGCGC
TCATGAGCCCGAAGTGGCGAGCCCGATCTTCCCCATCGGTGATGTCGGCGATATAGGCGCCAGCAACCGC
ACCTGTGGCGCCGGTGATGCCGGCCACGATGCGTCCGGCGTAGAGGATCGAGATCTCGATCCCGCGAAAT
TAATACGACTCACTATAGGGGAATTGTGAGCGGATAACAATTCCCCTCTAGAAATAATTTTGTTTAACTT
TGGCCCAGGCGGCCAGGAGGGTCTCACATGCAGGACCGGGGTAATACCGTCACCATCGACTTTATGTCGG
CGGATGGTATTGTTCCAGGCCGTACGCCTGTTCGTTATCAGGGCGTTGAAGTCGGAACAGTGCAGGATAT
CAGCCTCAGCGACGATCTTCGTAAGATTGAAGTCAAGGTCAGCATCAAGTCCGATATGAAAGATGCGCTG
CGCGAAGAGACTCAGTTCTGGCTGGTGACGCCAAAAGCATCGTTGGCAGGTGTCTCCGGGCTGGACGCCC
TCGTCGGTGGGAACTATATCGGCATGATGCCGGGTAAAGGTAAAGAGCAGGATCACTTTGTCGCACTCGA
TACCCAACCGAAATATCGGCTGGACAATGGCGATCTGATGATCCACCTGCAAGCCCCCGATCTCGGTTCG
CTGAACAGCGGTTCATTGGTCTATTTCCGCAAGATCCCGGTGGGAAAAGTCTACGACTATGCCATCAATC
CCAACAAGCAAGGCGTGGTGATTGATGTCCTGATCGAGCGGCGTTTTACCGATCTGGTGAAAAAAGGTAG
CCGTTTCTGGAACGTTTCCGGCGTTGATGCCAACGTCAGTATCAGTGGCGCGAAGGTGAAACTGGAAAGC
CTGGCGGCACTGGTTAACGGTGCGATTGCCTTCGATTCACCAGAAGAGTCGAAACCTGCCGAGGCGGAAG
ATACCTTTGGTCTGTATGAAGATCTGGCCCACAGCCAGCGTGGCGTAATAATAAAACTGGAACTGCCGAG
TGGGGCCGGATTAACCGCCGACTCGACGCCGTTAATGTATCAGGGGCTGGAAGTCGGACAGCTGACTAAA
CTGGATTTAAATCCTGGTGGTAAAGTCACAGGGGAAATGACCGTTGATCCCAGCGTCGTTACCCTGCTTC
GTGAAAATACCCGCATCGAATTACGCAACCCGAAATTATCCCTTAGCGATGCTAATCTCAGCGCCCTGCT
GACCGGCAAAACCTTCGAGCTGGTGCCCGGCGATGGCGAGCCACGCAAAGAGTTCGTTGTTGTGCCAGGC
GAAAAAGCACTGCTGCATGAACCTGATGTTCTGACGCTGACCCTGACCGCGCCGGAAAGTTACGGTATTG
ATGCGGGTCAGCCGCTCATTCTTCACGGCGTGCAGGTAGGCCAGGTTATCGATCGTAAACTCACCAGCAA
AGGCGTCACCTTTACCGTCGCCATCGAGCCTCAGCATCGCGAACTGGTAAAAGGCGATAGCAAATTTGTC
GTCAACAGCCGTGTCGATGTGAAGGTGGGGCTGGATGGCGTTGAGTTTCTCGGTGCCAGCGCCTCAGAAT
GGATCAATGGCGGGATACGTATTCTGCCGGGCGATAAAGGTGAGATGAAAGCCAGCTATCCACTGTATGC
CAATTTGGAAAAAGCGCTGGAGAACAGCCTTAGCGATTTACCCACCACAACCGTGAGTTTGAGTGCAGAG
ACGCTGCCGGATGTGCAGGCAGGATCGGTAGTGCTGTACCGTAAATTTGAAGTTGGTGAAGTGATTACCG
TGCGTCCGCGAGCTAACGCGTTTGATATCGATCTGCATATTAAGCCGGAGTATCGCAACCTTCTGACCAG
CAATAGCGTGTTCTGGGCAGAAGGCGGGGCGAAAGTTCAGCTGAATGGTAGTGGTCTGACCGTACAGGCA
TCCCCGCTCTCCAGAGCATTAAAGGGAGCCATTAGCTTCGACAACCTCAGCGGTGCCAGCGCCAGTCAGC
GTAAAGGCGATAAGCGTATTCTGTATGCTTCCGAAACAGCGGCCCGTGCGGTTGGCGGGCAGATTACGCT
TCACGCTTTCGATGCCGGAAAACTGGCGGTCGGGATGCCAATTCGCTATCTCGGTATTGATATCGGGCAA
ATCCAGACGCTGGATCTGATTACCGCACGCAATGAAGTACAGGCAAAGGCGGTACTTTACCCGGAATATG
TCCAGACCTTTGCTCGCGGTGGTACGCGCTTCTCAGTGGTCACACCGCAAATTTCGGCAGCTGGCGTTGA
GCATCTTGATACTATCCTCCAGCCGTATATCAACGTCGAACCAGGCCGGGGCAATCCTCGCCGCGACTTT
GAATTACAAGAGGCCACCATTACTGATTCGCGTTACCTGGATGGCTTAAGCATTATTGTTGAAGCGCCGG
AAGCCGGTTCGTTAGGCATCGGTACGCCTGTGCTGTTCCGTGGTCTGGAAGTCGGTACGGTTACAGGAAT
GACGCTGGGGACATTGTCAGATCGCGTGATGATTGCGATGCGCATCAGTAAACGCTATCAACACCTGGTG
CGTAACAATTCCGTCTTCTGGTTGGCATCGGGTTACAGTCTGGACTTTGGTCTGACGGGCGGCGTAGTGA
AAACCGGCACCTTTAACCAGTTTATCCGTGGCGGCATCGCCTTCGCCACGCCTCCGGGTACGCCACTGGC
ACCGAAAGCCCAGGAAGGCAAACACTTCCTGTTGCAGGAAAGTGAACCGAAAGAGTGGCGTGAATGGGGA
ACTGCGCTTCCCAAAGGCGAGACCCATCACCACCATCACCATTAAGGCCAGGCCGGCCGATCCGGCTGCT
AACAAAGCCCGAAAGGAAGCTGAGTTGGCTGCTGCCACCGCTGAGCAATAACTAGCATAACCCCTTGGGG
CCTCTAAACGGGTCTTGAGGGGTTTTTTGCTGAAAGGAGGAACTATATCCGGATTGGCGAATGGG
[124 nt withheld, positions 4196-4319]
C
[91 nt withheld, positions 4321-4411]
A
[49 nt withheld, positions 4413-4461]
CCTTTGACGTTGGAGTCCACGTTCTTT
[37 nt withheld, positions 4489-4525]
ACCCTATCTCGGTCTATTCTTTTGATTTATAAGGGATTTTGCCGATTTCGGCCTATTGGTTAAAAAATGA
GCTGATTTAACAAAAATTTAACGCGAATTTTAACAAAATATTAACGCTTACAATTTAGGTGGCACTTTTC
GGGGAACGACGACCTGCAGCCAAGCTAGCTTGGCTGGACGTAAACTCCTCTTCAGACCTAATAACTTCGT
ATAGCATACATTATACGAAGTTATATTAAGGGTTATTGAATATGATCGGAATTGGGCTGCAGGAATTCGA
TAGCTTGGCTGCAGGTCGACCTCGAGGATGTGCGCGGAACCCCTATTTGTTTATTTTTCTAAATACATTC
AAATATGTATCCGCTCATGAGACAATAACCCTGATAAATGCTTCAATAATATTGAAAAAGGAAGAGTATG
AGTATTCAACATTTCCGTGTCGCCCTTATTCCCTTTTTTGCGGCATTTTGCCTTCCTGTTTTTGCTCACC
CAGAAACGCTGGTGAAAGTAAAAGATGCTGAAGATCAGTTGGGTGCACGAGTGGGTTACATCGAACTGGA
TCTCAACAGCGGTAAGATCCTTGAGAGTTTTCGCCCCGAAGAACGTTTTCCAATGATGAGCACTTTTAAA
GTTCTGCTATGTGGCGCGGTATTATCCCGTATTGACGCCGGGCAAGAGCAACTCGGTCGCCGCATACACT
ATTCTCAGAATGACTTGGTTGAGTACTCACCAGTCACAGAAAAGCATCTTACGGATGGCATGACAGTAAG
AGAATTATGCAGTGCTGCCATAACCATGAGTGATAACACTGCGGCCAACTTACTTCTGACAACGATCGGA
GGACCGAAGGAGCTAACCGCTTTTTTGCACAACATGGGGGATCATGTAACTCGCCTTGATCGTTGGGAAC
CGGAGCTGAATGAAGCCATACCAAACGACGAGCGTGACACCACGATGCCTGCAGCAATGGCAACAACGTT
GCGCAAACTATTAACTGGCGAACTACTTACTCTAGCTTCCCGGCAACAATTAATAGACTGGATGGAGGCG
GATAAAGTTGCAGGACCACTTCTGCGCTCGGCCCTTCCGGCTGGCTGGTTTATTGCTGATAAATCTGGAG
CCGGTGAGCGTGGCTCTCGCGGTATCATTGCAGCACTGGGGCCAGATGGTAAGCCCTCCCGTATCGTAGT
TATCTACACGACGGGGAGTCAGGCAACTATGGATGAACGAAATAGACAGATCGCTGAGATAGGTGCCTCA
CTGATTAAGCATTGGTAACTGTCAGACCAAGTTTACTCATATATACTTTAGATTGATTTAAAACTTCATT
TTTAATTTAAAAGGATCTAGGTGAAGATCCTTTTTGATAATCTCATGACCAAAATCCCTTAACGTGAGTT
TTCGTTCCACTGAGCGTCAGACCCCGTAGAAAAGATCAAAGGATCTTCTTGAGATCCTTTTTTTCTGCGC
GTAATCTGCTGCTTGCAAACAAAAAAACCACCGCTACCAGCGGTGGTTTGTTTGCCGGATCAAGAGCTAC
CAACTCTTTTTCCGAAGGTAACTGGCTTCAGCAGAGCGCAGATACCAAATACTGTCCTTCTAGTGTAGCC
GTAGTTAGGCCACCACTTCAAGAACTCTGTAGCACCGCCTACATACCTCGCTCTGCTAATCCTGTTACCA
GTGGCTGCTGCCAGTGGCGATAAGTCGTGTCTTACCGGGTTGGACTCAAGACGATAGTTACCGGATAAGG
CGCAGCGGTCGGGCTGAACGGGGGGTTCGTGCACACAGCCCAGCTTGGAGCGAACGACCTACACCGAACT
GAGATACCTACAGCGTGAGCTATGAGAAAGCGCCACGCTTCCCGAAGGGAGAAAGGCGGACAGGTATCCG
GTAAGCGGCAGGGTCGGAACAGGAGAGCGCACGAGGGAGCTTCCAGGGGGAAACGCCTGGTATCTTTATA
GTCCTGTCGGGTTTCGCCACCTCTGACTTGAGCGTCGATTTTTGTGATGCTCGTCAGGGGGGCGGAGCCT
ATGGAAAAACGCCAGCAACGCGGCCTTTTTACGGTTCCTGGCCTTTTGCTGGCCTTTTGCTCACATGTTC
TTTCCTGCGTTATCCCCTGATTCTGTGGATAACCGTATTACCGCCTTTGAGTGAGCTGATACCGCTCGCC
GCAGCCGAACGACCGAGCGCAGCGAGTCAGTGAGCGAGGAAGCGGAAGAGCGCCTGATGCGGTATTTTCT
CCTTACGCATCTGTGCGGTATTTCACACCGCAATGGTGCACTCTCAGTACAATCTGCTCTGATGCCGCAT
AGTTAAGCCAGTATACACTCCGCTATCGCTACGTGACTGGGTCATGGCTGCGCCCCGACACCCGCCAACA
CCCGCTGACGCGCCCTGACGGGCTTGTCTGCTCCCGGCATCCGCTTACAGACAAGCTGTGACCGTCTCCG
GGAGCTGCATGTGTCAGAGGTTTTCACCGTCATCACCGAAACGCGCGAGGCAGCTGCGGTAAAGCTCATC
AGCGTGGTCGTGAAGCGATTCACAGATGTCTGCCTGTTCATCCGCGTCCAGCTCGTTGAGTTTCTCCAGA
AGCGTTAATGTCTGGCTTCTGATAAAGCGGGCCATGTTAAGGGCGGTTTTTTCCTGTTTGGTCACTGATG
CCTCCGTGTAAGGGGGATTTCTGTTCATGGGGGTAATGATACCGATGAAACGAGAGAGGATGCTCACGAT
ACGGGTTACTGATGATGAACATGCCCGGTTACTGGAACGTTGTGAGGGTAAACAACTGGCGGTATGGATG
CGGCGGGACCAGAGAAAAATCACTCAGGGTCAATGCCAGCGCTTCGTTAATACAGATGTAGGTGTTCCAC
AGGGTAGCCAGCAGCATCCTGCGATGCAGATCCGGAACATAATGGTGCAGGGCGCTGACTTCCGCGTTTC
CAGACTTTACGAAACACGGAAACCGAAGACCATTCATGTTGTTGCTCAGGTCGCAGACGTTTTGCAGCAG
CAGTCGCTTCACGTTCGCTCGCGTATCGGTGATTCATTCTGCTAACCAGTAAGGCAACCCCGCCAGCCTA
GCCGGGTCCTCAACGACAGGAGCACGATCATGCGCACCCGTGGGGCCGCCATGCCGGCGATAATGGCCTG
CTTCTCGCCGAAACGTTTGGTGGCGGGACCAGTGACGAAGGCTTGAGCGAGGGCGTGCAAGATTCCGAAT
ACCGCAAGCGACAGGCCGATCATCGTCGCGCTCCAGCGAAAGCGGTCCTCGCCGAAAATGACCCAGAGCG
CTGCCGGCACCTGTCCTACGAGTTGCATGATAAAGAAGACAGTCATAAGTGCGGCGACGATAGTCATGCC
CCGCGCCCACCGGAAGGAGCTGACTGGGTTGAAGGCTCTCAAGGGCATCGGTCGAGATCCCGGTGCCTAA
TGAGTGAGCTAACTTACATTAATTGCGTTGCGCTCACTGCCCGCTTTCCAGTCGGGAAACCTGTCGTGCC
AGCTGCATTAATGAATCGGCCAACGCGCGGGG
Features (pLannotate 1.2.2; 19 found; start..end, strand, type, name):
   1015..1092    -  promoter       lacI promoter: lacI
   1100..1379    -  CDS            TcR (fragment): tetracycline efflux protein; tet; confers resistance to tetracycline
   1401..1419    +  promoter       T7 promoter: promoter for bacteriophage T7 RNA polymerase
   1420..1444    +  protein_bind   lac operator: The lac repressor binds to the lac operator to inhibit transcription in E. coli. This inhibition can be relieved by adding lactose or isopropyl-β-D-thiogalactopyranoside (IPTG). lac repressor encoded by lacI
   1501..4005    +  CDS            yebT: YEBT_ECOLI - Experimental evidence at protein level: Swiss-Prot protein existence level 1. Component of a transport pathway that contributes to membrane integrity (PubMed:27795327). May directly span the intermembrane space, facilitating the transport of substrates across the periplasm (Probable). From Escherichia coli (strain K12).
   4055..4104    +  CDS            SET1 (fragment): solubility-enhancement tag derived from T7 phage gene 10B
   4112..4159    +  terminator     T7 terminator: transcription terminator for bacteriophage T7 RNA polymerase
   4196..4624    +  rep_origin     f1 ori (sequence partly withheld): f1 bacteriophage origin of replication; arrow indicates direction of (+) strand synthesis
   4726..4759    +  protein_bind   loxP: Cre-mediated recombination occurs in the 8-bp core sequence (GCATACAT). Cre recombinase
   4789..4807    +  misc_feature   MCS (fragment): pBluescript multiple cloning site
   4838..4942    +  promoter       AmpR promoter: bla
   4943..5803    +  CDS            AmpR: β-lactamase; bla; confers resistance to ampicillin, carbenicillin, and related antibiotics
   5974..6562    +  rep_origin     ori: high-copy-number ColE1/pMB1/pBR322/pUC origin of replication
   6748..6887    -  misc_feature   bom: basis of mobility region from pBR322
   6989..7180    -  CDS            rop: Rop protein, which maintains plasmids at low copy number; rop
   7197..7577    +  CDS            YPB1_ECOLX: Protein predicted: Swiss-Prot protein existence level 4. From Escherichia coli.
   7649..7940    -  CDS            TcR (fragment): tetracycline efflux protein; tet; confers resistance to tetracycline
   7955..7976    -  protein_bind   CAP binding site: CAP binding activates transcription in the presence of cAMP. E. coli catabolite activator protein
   7989..1014    -  CDS            lacI (across the origin): lac repressor; lacI; The lac repressor binds to the lac operator to inhibit transcription in E. coli. This inhibition can be relieved by adding lactose or isopropyl-β-D-thiogalactopyranoside (IPTG).
