[The description below was written by a language model from this plasmid's Addgene catalogue record and pLannotate feature annotations shown in this document.]
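Description:
pBEL1324 is a bacterial expression plasmid built on the pET21a backbone for producing a soluble form of the E. coli protein LetB (annotated in the feature table under its older name, yebT). The insert, introduced by Gibson cloning, encodes residues 43–877 of otherwise wild-type LetB with a C-terminal 6xHis tag. Removing the N-terminal portion eliminates the transmembrane region, so the protein can be handled as a soluble species. The His tag is stated in the catalogue entry but is not separately annotated in the feature table.

Expression follows the standard pET arrangement. A T7 promoter followed immediately by a lac operator drives the LetB coding sequence, and a T7 terminator lies downstream. A plasmid-borne lacI gene with its own promoter supplies lac repressor, keeping transcription off until it is induced with IPTG in a host that provides T7 RNA polymerase. The plasmid is maintained through a ColE1/pMB1-type origin with adjacent bom and rop elements and is selected with ampicillin via the β-lactamase gene. An f1 origin is also present. The 8,057 nt sequence record also carries several short annotations: tetracycline-resistance gene fragments, a small T7 gene 10-derived tag fragment, a loxP site and a multiple cloning site fragment. These appear to be backbone remnants or incidental matches, and the record assigns them no function.

According to the record, the purified protein is intended for cryo-electron microscopy and negative-stain EM. This work supports structural studies of LetB, which is described as a periplasm-spanning component of a transport pathway that contributes to membrane integrity and is proposed to form a tunnel for lipid movement across the bacterial envelope.
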