Addgene plasmid #139874: pBEL1324
Purpose: Expression plasmid for WT LetB (without TM region) for cryo and negative stain EM
Depositing lab: Gira Bhabha & Damian Ekiert. Depositing organization: NYU Grossman School of Medicine. Publication: LetB Structure Reveals a Tunnel for Lipid Transport across the Bacterial Envelope. Isom GL, Coudray N, MacRae MR, McManus CT, Ekiert DC, Bhabha G. Cell. 2020 Apr 30;181(3):653-664.e19. doi: 10.1016/j.cell.2020.03.030. PubMed 32359438.
Backbone
  Vector backbone: pET21a
  Vector type: Bacterial Expression
Growth in bacteria
  Bacterial resistance: Ampicillin, 100 μg/mL
  Growth temperature: 37°C
  Growth strain: DH5alpha
  Copy number: High Copy
Gene/Insert
  Gene/Insert name: LetB
  Species: E. coli
  Mutation: LetB(43-877)-6xHis
  Cloning method: Gibson Cloning
Terms and licenses: Academic/Nonprofit Terms; Industry Terms: Not Available to Industry
Depositor comments: Please visit https://www.biorxiv.org/content/10.1101/748145v1 for bioRxiv preprint.
How to cite: pBEL1324 was a gift from Gira Bhabha & Damian Ekiert (Addgene plasmid # 139874 ; http://n2t.net/addgene:139874 ; RRID:Addgene_139874)
